>Addgene plasmid #172696 | pCZGY3196 | addgene full sequence | sequence record 346674 | Addgene NGS Result
TAATGTGAGTTAGCTCACTCATTAGGCACCCCAGGCTTTACACTTTATGCTTCCGGCTCGTATGTTGTGT
GGAATTGTGAGCGGATAACAATTTCACACAGGAAACAGCTATGACCATGATTACGCCAAGCTTGCATGCC
TGCAGGTCGACTCTAGCCCCCACACACATCGCTGCCGGAATAGATGATCCCATCGTAGTTCGATAATCTC
GTGACACTCGTTTCCGATACCCCCTTATATCAGCACACATTCAGTCATCATACCACAAAATGTTGTGATA
GTGATAGGCAAAACTACCGTATTTCCTCTATTAACCTTGCATGCAAGACTAATTTTCGATTAACCCGTAG
GGGTGCAAGACTAATAGAGACTGCAAGACTATTAGAGGCTGAAATACTAATTTTCGTATGCTCAATAATT
TTGGAAATTGGCCTATTTTTTGTAGAAACTTGATACCGTTTAAACAAGGAAAAATACACACTTTTTAATA
TTTCATCAATAATTTGAACGATTTTGTGATTTTAAGTTCAATTTGCCCAAAAAAAGACAATTTTTCTGAC
GTTACCGCAAAGTAATGCAGGTCAGGCAAAAAGAGCGGTGCAAAAATATAAGAGACTGCAATACTAATAG
AGGAAATACGGTAATTGAATTTTAGTGAAACTTGCGACAGTTTTCCTCATTTTTTTGTTATTCCGGCATA
CGAGTGTGGCATACGAGTGAGGTCATCTTTTGTTTCTTCCGTTTCTTCATCGCTTTTGAAAAAAAATGTT
GAAGAAAACTTCGTAGCCGATAGCCGGATAATGTTTGGCACGGCGTTCCAACATATATCATTGGAAATTT
TTTAAGATTTTTGCGAAAAATCACATTCTTCACGATGAGAACACGTTATTGAAGGAATATAAATCAAGAA
TAACATATAGTTATATTTCTCTATTACTTTAACGTTAAATATGAGCAAATTTGAGCATTTTGATTGCGAT
GAAAAGCAGAATCGAGTCAACTGAAATCCGTTCAAAAACCTAAGCTCGGTTCGCCCGAAAGTCGATTTTT
CCAATAGCCGAACAGCACTGCTTCTTTATTTTCCAGGTATTTTTGGGGTGTAAGAATTATATCTTCTTTG
TTTGGGTATTTACGTTTCCGAATTCCCTTTCTTGATCTGTCGCTATTTTTCAGAAACCAGAACAGTTTAT
CCTTTTTCATGAGAACCTGAATAGCTCAAAAACCCGTTTAATTTCTTTTCATCATCTCATTTGAAACTTT
CCTAGTCTTCTTAATGATTTCCTGGCTCCTCCTACATTTGTATCTCAAGATGCATACACTTTATTTCCGC
TCCAATTCGAATCATCTACTTCTCTTTTTTCTTCAACTTTCTACTTTTTTCCATTCTTTTCTTTCAAATG
TTCGACGTCTTCAAGTGACTGCTCTTCATTCTCCTCATTTTTCTCGAATTTCATTCTTGTCTCTTTTTTG
CTCAAAAATGGAAAATGAAAGTGAAGTGAGATTTGGACGGCGGGACACGGGGGCAGTAGAAGCAGCAAAA
AGGAGAGAAAGAGGACACAAATAAGAAGAACGAATTCAAAAATAAGCGGAGAGGAGCTATTTCCGTCAAT
TCTACCTCCCCAATCTTCATCAATTCGGCTCAATTGAATGACGTCACAGGGAGATAAACCGTTTGGATGA
GCGCCGTCCATCACTGACGCCATCCCGTTTGGGACAAGAAAAGAGAAAAAAGAGCACAAAGTTTTTGGTG
ACGGATCTTGTCAATCATATGAAAGTTGTTCTGATTGATTGTCAGTTTTTTTCCTACTTTTTTGGATTCT
ATCCACTTCTGAACTTGTGACAAGTTTCAAACTTTCTGAATCATTTTCTATGCATTTTCCTGGAATTCTT
TTTATGTAAAATATGAAATAGAATGTTTTTGAATTCAAGTTCTGCTTTTTTCTTCTTTTTTGTTCTGTTC
GGGCTTGGGTATGCTTTTTTTAAAAATTATTTTGCACATCGACCAATAAGTGCGCAACTTATAAAATTAA
TTTATTTTTGTTAATTTTTGAAATACTTGTATTGCTTTAAGTGATCTGACCTCGCCCTGAGCTTTCCACG
TAGTTATCAAATACAAATCCTCCAAGGGTAACGTACCTATATTACTGATCTTTATAATAACTTTATCACC
TGTCCAGTTCCAGAGGAATTCTGTTAAGCTTATAGGCACAGAAGGAGTCATTTCTGCTGGTTTTTAATGA
TCCAAATCTTTATTTCAAGTAAAAAACTGAACACTTGCGAATAAAACTATCAGATTAACCATTCACCAAA
AATGTGTTTGAATCTAAAACTTTCTCAGTATTCCAAATATAGAAATAAATAACCACGACATTGCTAAAAT
CTGTCTGAATTGTGTACTCCTTACCGTGAAGTAATAATGGATATAATGAATCGTTTGAAATGAATGATCA
GCACATTTTTGGTGAAAGATCACAAATAAGGAATAAGCGACGGAAAATAAAACGATTATTTCGGATCAAA
AATTTGTTGAAGATCATATACACTCGAGACCAAGATTATTCTAGACAATTTTCAAATTGGCTTCTTTGTT
TGCAAATCTTCATAATAATCTGTGAAGTTTGGAAATTTGAATTTTTAATCTTTTTTCATAGATTATAGTT
TTTATTTCTTTGCAAAACTATATTAAAAACCGATGCATTGTTTTAGGGAAATTAATGAGCCTTTTGTTCA
ACACTAAAAACAATAAAACTAGAATTTTGGCTTCATCATTTGACCTTTTTTAAGTTCGAAAACTTTTCTC
GTATTTCTGAACCGCCAATTTTTTCACACATCTCTAGACTTTTGGTGCCCGTTCCAGAAAGTTAAGTAAT
TGCTATTCTAAGAAAGTTCTCAACATTGTTTTTTAGTTCTGATTGAATTCTGATGTTCCAGGAATATATT
TTAAATTTAATATTCTTTGCACTATTTCTATACTAACTAAATAATAAATAGTCTAAGTATGTTCAATGAG
AACAAAAAAGCTCTATCTATATTTTTCTATCCTATTTCATTTATATCCTTTTCATTTTGAACTCACCAGC
TCCTCTTCTTCTTCTTGTCCATATACTTCTTAAAAGTCTCGAACTTCTCTCTCTCACTCTCCATCAATTT
CTTTATGGCTACCGCTTGCGCTCTGCCGCTTCCGAAGAAAGAAGGCGTTGGCAGAGCTCTCAATTCTATT
TTTTCTCGCCGTAGGCTATCGATTTCTCAGCTTCTCTTCTCTCTTCCTCACTCCACCACCACCACTTCGG
GCTTCTTCTTTTCTTCATTTTCGTCTTCTTCTTCATCCTCTTCTTTTTTTTTCAGTTCCCCCTCACTCCT
CCCCTTATATGCGCGTGCGAGAGGGGTGCAAAAGCAGCGCGCATCCGAGAATTGAAACGAGAAAACGGAG
ACGCAGCAGCAGTTCGTCCTCAGAAAAATAGCCAGTAAAAAGAGAAAAAGATAGAGAGAGACCTATCGCA
TTTTATTTTCAAATTGCAATTCCTGCAATTCATGTGTGCGTGTGCCCATTTTCAATTCTTCCCGTTATTT
TTCAGACCATTACCAACGTTCTTTCTAGATCTTGAGACAATCTTCCTTCTGCAGAATCAAGGGCGAATTC
CAGCACACTGGCGGCCGTTACTAGAGGATCCCCGGGATTGGCCAAAGGACCCAAAGGTATGTTTCGAATG
ATACTAACATAACATAGAACATTTTCAGGAGGACCCTTGGCTAGCGTCGACGGTACATCACAAGTTTGTA
CAAAAAAGCAGGCTCCGAATTCGCCCTTAGATCTGCCACCATGGTGAGCAAGGGCGAGGAGCTGTTCACC
GGGGTGGTGCCCATCCTGGTCGAGCTGGACGGCGACGTAAACGGCCACAAGTTCAGCGTGCGCGGCGAGG
GCGAGGGCGATGCCACCATTGGCAAGCTGACCCTGAAGTTCATCTGCACCACCGGCAAGCTGCCCGTGCC
CTGGCCCACCCTCGTGACCACCCTGACCTACGGCGTGCAGTGCTTCAGCCGCTACCCCGACCACATGAAG
CAGCACGACTTCTTCAAGTCCGCCATGCCCGAAGGCTACGTCCAGGAGCGCACCATCAGCTTCAAGGACG
ACGGCAAATACAAGACCCGCGCCGTGGTGAAGTTCGAGGGCGACACCCTGGTGAACCGCATCGAGCTGAA
GGGCACCGACTTCAAGGAGGACGGCAACATCCTGGGGCACAAGCTGGAGTACAACTTTAACAGCCACAAC
GTCTATATCACCGCCGACAAGCAGAAGAACGGCATCAAGGCGAACTTCACCGTGCGCCACAACGTGGAGG
ACGGCAGCGTGCAGCTCGCCGACCACTACCAGCAGAACACCCCCATCGGCGACGGCCCCGTGCTGCTGCC
CGACAACCACTACCTGAGCACCCAGACCGTGCTGAGCAAAGACCCCAACGAGAAGGAGCTCGGATCTGGA
TCTGGATCTGGATCTGGATCTGGATCTTCTGCAGGCTAGCAAGGGCGAATTCGACCCAGCTTTCTTGTAC
AAAGTGGTGATGTACCATGGTATTGATATCTGAGCTCCGCATCGGCCGCTGTCATCAGATCGCCATCTCG
CGCCCGTGCCTCTGACTTCTAAGTCCAATTACTCTTCAACATCCCTACATGCTCTTTCTCCCTGTGCTCC
CACCCCCTATTTTTGTTATTATCAAAAAACTTCTCTTAATTTCTTTGTTTTTTAGCTTCTTTTAAGTCAC
CTCTAACAATGAAATTGTGTAGATTCAAAAATAGAATTAATTCGTAATAAAAAGTCGAAAAAAATTGTGC
TCCCTCCCCCCATTAATAATAATTCTATCCCAAAATCTACACAATGTTCTGTGTACACTTCTTATGTTTT
TTACTTCTGATAAATTTTTTTGAAACATCATAGAAAAAACCGCACACAAAATACCTTATCATATGTTACG
TTTCAGTTTATGACCGCAATTTTTATTTCTTCGCACGTCTGGGCCTCTCATGACGTCAAATCATGCTCAT
CGTGAAAAAGTTTTGGAGTATTTTTGGAATTTTTCAATCAAGTGAAAGTTTATGAAATTAATTTTCCTGC
TTTTGCTTTTTGGGGTTTCCCCTATTGTTTGTCAAGATTTCGAGGACGGCGTTTTTCTTGCTAAAATCAC
AAGTATTGATGAGCACGATGCAAGAAAGATCGGAAGAAGGTTTGGGTTTGAGGCTCAGTGGAAGGTGAGT
AGAAGTTGATAATTTGAAAGTGGAGTAGTGTCTATGGGGTTTTTGCCTTAAATGACAGAATACATTCCCA
ATATACCAAACATAACTGTTTCTACTAGTCGGCCGTACGGGCCCTTTCGTCTCGCGCGTTTCGGTGATGA
CGGTGAAAACCTCTGACACATGCAGCTCCCGGAGACGGTCACAGCTTGTCTGTAAGCGGATGCCGGGAGC
AGACAAGCCCGTCAGGGCGCGTCAGCGGGTGTTGGCGGGTGTCGGGGCTGGCTTAACTATGCGGCATCAG
AGCAGATTGTACTGAGAGTGCACCATATGCGGTGTGAAATACCGCACAGATGCGTAAGGAGAAAATACCG
CATCAGGCGGCCTTAAGGGCCTCGTGATACGCCTATTTTTATAGGTTAATGTCATGATAATAATGGTTTC
TTAGACGTCAGGTGGCACTTTTCGGGGAAATGTGCGCGGAACCCCTATTTGTTTATTTTTCTAAATACAT
TCAAATATGTATCCGCTCATGAGACAATAACCCTGATAAATGCTTCAATAATATTGAAAAAGGAAGAGTA
TGAGTATTCAACATTTCCGTGTCGCCCTTATTCCCTTTTTTGCGGCATTTTGCCTTCCTGTTTTTGCTCA
CCCAGAAACGCTGGTGAAAGTAAAAGATGCTGAAGATCAGTTGGGTGCACGAGTGGGTTACATCGAACTG
GATCTCAACAGCGGTAAGATCCTTGAGAGTTTTCGCCCCGAAGAACGTTTTCCAATGATGAGCACTTTTA
AAGTTCTGCTATGTGGCGCGGTATTATCCCGTATTGACGCCGGGCAAGAGCAACTCGGTCGCCGCATACA
CTATTCTCAGAATGACTTGGTTGAGTACTCACCAGTCACAGAAAAGCATCTTACGGATGGCATGACAGTA
AGAGAATTATGCAGTGCTGCCATAACCATGAGTGATAACACTGCGGCCAACTTACTTCTGACAACGATCG
GAGGACCGAAGGAGCTAACCGCTTTTTTGCACAACATGGGGGATCATGTAACTCGCCTTGATCGTTGGGA
ACCGGAGCTGAATGAAGCCATACCAAACGACGAGCGTGACACCACGATGCCTGTAGCAATGGCAACAACG
TTGCGCAAACTATTAACTGGCGAACTACTTACTCTAGCTTCCCGGCAACAATTAATAGACTGGATGGAGG
CGGATAAAGTTGCAGGACCACTTCTGCGCTCGGCCCTTCCGGCTGGCTGGTTTATTGCTGATAAATCTGG
AGCCGGTGAGCGTGGGTCTCGCGGTATCATTGCAGCACTGGGGCCAGATGGTAAGCCCTCCCGTATCGTA
GTTATCTACACGACGGGGAGTCAGGCAACTATGGATGAACGAAATAGACAGATCGCTGAGATAGGTGCCT
CACTGATTAAGCATTGGTAACTGTCAGACCAAGTTTACTCATATATACTTTAGATTGATTTAAAACTTCA
TTTTTAATTTAAAAGGATCTAGGTGAAGATCCTTTTTGATAATCTCATGACCAAAATCCCTTAACGTGAG
TTTTCGTTCCACTGAGCGTCAGACCCCGTAGAAAAGATCAAAGGATCTTCTTGAGATCCTTTTTTTCTGC
GCGTAATCTGCTGCTTGCAAACAAAAAAACCACCGCTACCAGCGGTGGTTTGTTTGCCGGATCAAGAGCT
ACCAACTCTTTTTCCGAAGGTAACTGGCTTCAGCAGAGCGCAGATACCAAATACTGTTCTTCTAGTGTAG
CCGTAGTTAGGCCACCACTTCAAGAACTCTGTAGCACCGCCTACATACCTCGCTCTGCTAATCCTGTTAC
CAGTGGCTGCTGCCAGTGGCGATAAGTCGTGTCTTACCGGGTTGGACTCAAGACGATAGTTACCGGATAA
GGCGCAGCGGTCGGGCTGAACGGGGGGTTCGTGCACACAGCCCAGCTTGGAGCGAACGACCTACACCGAA
CTGAGATACCTACAGCGTGAGCTATGAGAAAGCGCCACGCTTCCCGAAGGGAGAAAGGCGGACAGGTATC
CGGTAAGCGGCAGGGTCGGAACAGGAGAGCGCACGAGGGAGCTTCCAGGGGGAAACGCCTGGTATCTTTA
TAGTCCTGTCGGGTTTCGCCACCTCTGACTTGAGCGTCGATTTTTGTGATGCTCGTCAGGGGGGCGGAGC
CTATGGAAAAACGCCAGCAACGCGGCCTTTTTACGGTTCCTGGCCTTTTGCTGGCCTTTTGCTCACATGT
TCTTTCCTGCGTTATCCCCTGATTCTGTGGATAACCGTATTACCGCCTTTGAGTGAGCTGATACCGCTCG
CCGCAGCCGAACGACCGAGCGCAGCGAGTCAGTGAGCGAGGAAGCGGAAGAGCGCCCAATACGCAAACCG
CCTCTCCCCGCGCGTTGGCCGATTCATTAATGCAGCTGGCACGACAGGTTTCCCGACTGGAAAGCGGGCA
GTGAGCGCAACGCAAT
Features (pLannotate 1.2.2; 14 found; start..end, strand, type, name):
      1..22      +  protein_bind   CAP binding site: CAP binding activates transcription in the presence of cAMP. E. coli catabolite activator protein
     37..67      +  promoter       lac promoter: promoter for the E. coli lac operon
     75..91      +  protein_bind   lac operator: The lac repressor binds to the lac operator to inhibit transcription in E. coli. This inhibition can be relieved by adding lactose or isopropyl-β-D-thiogalactopyranoside (IPTG). lac repressor encoded by lacI
    128..156     -  misc_feature   MCS (fragment): pUC18/19 multiple cloning site
   3770..3794    +  protein_bind   attB1: mutant version of attB; recombination site for the Gateway® BP reaction BP Clonase™
   3821..4465    +  CDS            superfolder GFP (fragment): GFP variant that folds robustly even when fused to poorly folded proteins (Pédelacq et al., 2006) mammalian codon-optimized
   4534..4558    -  protein_bind   attB2: mutant version of attB; recombination site for the Gateway® BP reaction BP Clonase™
   5092..5244    +  CDS            aex-5 (fragment): AEX5_CAEEL - Also known as kpc-3 From Caenorhabditis elegans.
   5371..5406    +  CDS            rop (fragment): Rop protein, which maintains plasmids at low copy number; rop
   5508..5607    +  misc_feature   bom (fragment): basis of mobility region from pBR322
   5705..5809    +  promoter       AmpR promoter: bla
   5810..6670    +  CDS            AmpR: β-lactamase; bla; confers resistance to ampicillin, carbenicillin, and related antibiotics
   6841..7429    +  rep_origin     ori: high-copy-number ColE1/pMB1/pBR322/pUC origin of replication
   7612..7704    +  CDS            lacI (fragment): lac repressor; lacI; The lac repressor binds to the lac operator to inhibit transcription in E. coli. This inhibition can be relieved by adding lactose or isopropyl-β-D-thiogalactopyranoside (IPTG).
