[The description below was written by a language model from this plasmid's Addgene catalogue record and pLannotate feature annotations shown in this document.]
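Description:
pCZGY3196 is a C. elegans expression plasmid of about 7.7 kb, recorded as a Gateway final (expression) clone. It is maintained in E. coli through a high-copy ColE1/pUC-type origin and selected with ampicillin via the bla (AmpR) gene and its promoter. Remnants of pUC/pBR322-derived backbone sequence are also annotated: a CAP site, lac promoter and operator, a fragment of the pUC multiple cloning site, and short fragments of lacI, rop and bom. None of these plays a role in worm expression.

The payload is the pan-neuronal rgef-1 promoter (Prgef-1) driving GFP1-10, the large fragment of split GFP. The feature table does not annotate the promoter itself, but a long unannotated stretch of roughly 3.6 kb lies between the MCS fragment and attB1, which is consistent with its position upstream of the Gateway cassette. Between the attB1 and attB2 recombination sites sits a partial superfolder GFP coding sequence of about 645 bp, matching a GFP truncated to strands 1–10. Downstream of attB2, a short match to aex-5 is annotated. A 3' UTR is not explicitly annotated or stated in the record.

GFP1-10 is essentially non-fluorescent on its own and only reconstitutes a fluorescent protein when it binds the short GFP11 strand. Expressing it in all neurons therefore allows neuron-specific visualisation of proteins tagged with GFP11. The associated study examined ribosome localisation in C. elegans neurons. The depositor notes that the sequenced plasmid differs from the annotated reference sequence, and that these differences do not affect function.
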