Addgene plasmid #172696: pCZGY3196
Purpose: Prgef-1-gfp1-10 Expresses split GFP parts 1-10 in all C. elegans neurons (only shows active fluorescence when binds to GFP11)
Depositing lab: Yishi Jin. Depositing organization: University of California, San Diego (UCSD). Publication: Microtubule-dependent ribosome localization in C. elegans neurons. Noma K, Goncharov A, Ellisman MH, Jin Y. Elife. 2017 Aug 2;6. pii: e26376. doi: 10.7554/eLife.26376. PubMed 28767038.
Backbone
  Vector backbone: Gateway final clone
  Vector type: Worm Expression
Growth in bacteria
  Bacterial resistance: Ampicillin, 100 μg/mL
  Growth temperature: 37°C
  Growth strain: DH5alpha
  Copy number: Unknown
Gene/Insert
  Gene/Insert name: Prgef-1 (alt names: rgef-1p; rgef-1 promoter)
  Species: C. elegans (nematode)
  Tag / fusion protein: GFP 1-10 (C terminal on insert)
Terms and licenses: Academic/Nonprofit Terms; Industry Terms: Not Available to Industry
Depositor comments: Please note that the Addgene NGS sequence differs from the depositor's annotated sequence. These differences do not affect plasmid function.
How to cite: pCZGY3196 was a gift from Yishi Jin (Addgene plasmid # 172696 ; http://n2t.net/addgene:172696 ; RRID:Addgene_172696)
